>Addgene plasmid #82227 | pDONR223_PRKCE_WT | addgene full sequence | sequence record 164938 | Addgene NGS result
GGCAGTTCCCTACTCTCGCGTTAACGCTAGCATGGATGTTTTCCCAGTCACGACGTTGTAAAACGACGGC
CAGTCTTAAGCTCGGGCCCCAAATAATGATTTTATTTTGACTGATAGTGACCTGTTCGTTGCAACAAATT
GATGAGCAATGCTTTTTTATAATGCCAACTTTGTACAAAAAAGTTGGCACCATGGTAGTGTTCAATGGCC
TTCTTAAGATCAAAATCTGCGAGGCCGTGAGCTTGAAGCCCACAGCCTGGTCGCTGCGCCATGCGGTGGG
ACCCCGGCCGCAGACTTTCCTTCTCGACCCCTACATTGCCCTCAATGTGGACGACTCGCGCATCGGCCAA
ACGGCCACCAAGCAGAAGACCAACAGCCCGGCCTGGCACGACGAGTTCGTCACCGATGTGTGCAACGGAC
GCAAGATCGAGCTGGCTGTCTTTCACGATGCCCCCATAGGCTACGACGACTTCGTGGCCAACTGCACCAT
CCAGTTTGAGGAGCTGCTGCAGAACGGGAGCCGCCACTTCGAGGACTGGATTGATCTGGAGCCAGAAGGA
AGAGTGTATGTGATCATCGATCTCTCAGGGTCGTCGGGTGAAGCCCCTAAAGACAATGAAGAGCGTGTGT
TCAGGGAACGCATGCGGCCGAGGAAGCGGCAGGGGGCCGTCAGGCGCAGGGTCCATCAGGTCAACGGCCA
CAAGTTCATGGCCACCTATCTTCGGCAGCCCACCTACTGCTCCCATTGCAGAGACTTCATCTGGGGTGTC
ATAGGAAAGCAGGGATACCAGTGTCAAGTCTGCACCTGCGTGGTCCACAAGCGGTGCCACGAGCTCATAA
TCACAAAGTGTGCTGGGTTAAAGAAGCAGGAGACCCCCGACCAGGTGGGCTCCCAGCGGTTCAGCGTCAA
CATGCCCCACAAGTTCGGTATCCACAACTACAAGGTCCCTACCTTCTGCGATCACTGTGGGTCCCTGCTC
TGGGGACTCTTGCGGCAGGGTTTGCAGTGTAAAGTCTGCAAAATGAATGTTCACCGTCGATGTGAGACCA
ACGTGGCTCCCAACTGTGGAGTGGATGCCAGAGGAATCGCCAAAGTACTGGCCGACCTGGGCGTTACCCC
AGACAAAATCACCAACAGCGGCCAGAGAAGGAAAAAGCTCATTGCTGGTGCCGAGTCCCCGCAGCCTGCT
TCTGGAAGCTCACCATCTGAGGAAGATCGATCCAAGTCAGCACCCACCTCCCCTTGTGACCAGGAAATAA
AAGAACTTGAGAACAACATTCGGAAAGCCTTGTCATTTGACAACCGAGGAGAGGAGCACCGGGCAGCATC
GTCTCCTGATGGCCAGCTGATGAGCCCCGGTGAGAATGGCGAAGTCCGGCAAGGCCAGGCCAAGCGCCTG
GGCCTGGATGAGTTCAACTTCATCAAGGTGTTGGGCAAAGGCAGCTTTGGCAAGGTCATGTTGGCAGAAC
TCAAGGGCAAAGATGAAGTATATGCTGTGAAGGTCTTAAAGAAGGACGTCATCCTTCAGGATGATGACGT
GGACTGCACAATGACAGAGAAGAGGATTTTGGCTCTGGCACGGAAACACCCGTACCTTACCCAACTCTAC
TGCTGCTTCCAGACCAAGGACCGCCTCTTTTTCGTCATGGAATATGTAAATGGTGGAGACCTCATGTTTC
AGATTCAGCGCTCCCGAAAATTCGACGAGCCTCGTTCACGGTTCTATGCTGCAGAGGTCACATCGGCCCT
CATGTTCCTCCACCAGCATGGAGTCATCTACAGGGATTTGAAACTGGACAACATCCTTCTGGATGCAGAA
GGTCACTGCAAGCTGGCTGACTTCGGGATGTGCAAGGAAGGGATTCTGAATGGTGTGACGACCACCACGT
TCTGTGGGACTCCTGACTACATAGCTCCTGAGATCCTGCAGGAGTTGGAGTATGGCCCCTCCGTGGACTG
GTGGGCCCTGGGGGTGCTGATGTACGAGATGATGGCTGGACAGCCTCCCTTTGAGGCCGACAATGAGGAC
GACCTATTTGAGTCCATCCTCCATGACGACGTGCTGTACCCAGTCTGGCTCAGCAAGGAGGCTGTCAGCA
TCTTGAAAGCTTTCATGACGAAGAATCCCCACAAGCGCCTGGGCTGTGTGGCATCGCAGAATGGCGAGGA
CGCCATCAAGCAGCACCCATTCTTCAAAGAGATTGACTGGGTGCTCCTGGAGCAGAAGAAGATCAAGCCA
CCCTTCAAACCACGCATTAAAACCAAAAGAGACGTCAATAATTTTGACCAAGACTTTACCCGGGAAGAGC
CGGTACTCACCCTTGTGGACGAAGCAATTGTAAAGCAGATCAACCAGGAGGAATTCAAAGGTTTCTCCTA
CTTTGGTGAAGACCTGATGCCCTTGCCAACTTTCTTGTACAAAGTTGGCATTATAAGAAAGCATTGCTTA
TCAATTTGTTGCAACGAACAGGTCACTATCAGTCAAAATAAAATCATTATTTGCCATCCAGCTGATATCC
CCTATAGTGAGTCGTATTACATGGTCATAGCTGTTTCCTGGCAGCTCTGGCCCGTGTCTCAAAATCTCTG
ATGTTACATTGCACAAGATAAAAATATATCATCATGCCTCCTCTAGACCAGCCAGGACAGAAATGCCTCG
ACTTCGCTGCTACCCAAGGTTGCCGGGTGACGCACACCGTGGAAACGGATGAAGGCACGAACCCAGTGGA
CATAAGCCTGTTCGGTTCGTAAGCTGTAATGCAAGTAGCGTATGCGCTCACGCAACTGGTCCAGAACCTT
GACCGAACGCAGCGGTGGTAACGGCGCAGTGGCGGTTTTCATGGCTTGTTATGACTGTTTTTTTGGGGTA
CAGTCTATGCCTCGGGCATCCAAGCAGCAAGCGCGTTACGCCGTGGGTCGATGTTTGATGTTATGGAGCA
GCAACGATGTTACGCAGCAGGGCAGTCGCCCTAAAACAAAGTTAAACATTATGAGGGAAGCGGTGATCGC
CGAAGTATCGACTCAACTATCAGAGGTAGTTGGCGTCATCGAGCGCCATCTCGAACCGACGTTGCTGGCC
GTACATTTGTACGGCTCCGCAGTGGATGGCGGCCTGAAGCCACACAGTGATATTGATTTGCTGGTTACGG
TGACCGTAAGGCTTGATGAAACAACGCGGCGAGCTTTGATCAACGACCTTTTGGAAACTTCGGCTTCCCC
TGGAGAGAGCGAGATTCTCCGCGCTGTAGAAGTCACCATTGTTGTGCACGACGACATCATTCCGTGGCGT
TATCCAGCTAAGCGCGAACTGCAATTTGGAGAATGGCAGCGCAATGACATTCTTGCAGGTATCTTCGAGC
CAGCCACGATCGACATTGATCTGGCTATCTTGCTGACAAAAGCAAGAGAACATAGCGTTGCCTTGGTAGG
TCCAGCGGCGGAGGAACTCTTTGATCCGGTTCCTGAACAGGATCTATTTGAGGCGCTAAATGAAACCTTA
ACGCTATGGAACTCGCCGCCCGACTGGGCTGGCGATGAGCGAAATGTAGTGCTTACGTTGTCCCGCATTT
GGTACAGCGCAGTAACCGGCAAAATCGCGCCGAAGGATGTCGCTGCCGACTGGGCAATGGAGCGCCTGCC
GGCCCAGTATCAGCCCGTCATACTTGAAGCTAGACAGGCTTATCTTGGACAAGAAGAAGATCGCTTGGCC
TCGCGCGCAGATCAGTTGGAAGAATTTGTCCACTACGTGAAAGGCGAGATCACCAAGGTAGTCGGCAAAT
AACCCTCGAGCCACCCATGACCAAAATCCCTTAACGTGAGTTACGCGTCGTTCCACTGAGCGTCAGACCC
CGTAGAAAAGATCAAAGGATCTTCTTGAGATCCTTTTTTTCTGCGCGTAATCTGCTGCTTGCAAACAAAA
AAACCACCGCTACCAGCGGTGGTTTGTTTGCCGGATCAAGAGCTACCAACTCTTTTTCCGAAGGTAACTG
GCTTCAGCAGAGCGCAGATACCAAATACTGTTCTTCTAGTGTAGCCGTAGTTAGGCCACCACTTCAAGAA
CTCTGTAGCACCGCCTACATACCTCGCTCTGCTAATCCTGTTACCAGTGGCTGCTGCCAGTGGCGATAAG
TCGTGTCTTACCGGGTTGGACTCAAGACGATAGTTACCGGATAAGGCGCAGCGGTCGGGCTGAACGGGGG
GTTCGTGCACACAGCCCAGCTTGGAGCGAACGACCTACACCGAACTGAGATACCTACAGCGTGAGCTATG
AGAAAGCGCCACGCTTCCCGAAGGGAGAAAGGCGGACAGGTATCCGGTAAGCGGCAGGGTCGGAACAGGA
GAGCGCACGAGGGAGCTTCCAGGGGGAAACGCCTGGTATCTTTATAGTCCTGTCGGGTTTCGCCACCTCT
GACTTGAGCGTCGATTTTTGTGATGCTCGTCAGGGGGGCGGAGCCTATGGAAAAACGCCAGCAACGCGGC
CTTTTTACGGTTCCTGGCCTTTTGCTGGCCTTTTGCTCACATGTTCTTTCCTGCGTTATCCCCTGATTCT
GTGGATAACCGTATTACCGCCTTTGAGTGAGCTGATACCGCTCGCCGCAGCCGAACGACCGAGCGCAGCG
AGTCAGTGAGCGAGGAAGCGGAAGAGCGCCCAATACGCAAACCGCCTCTCCCCGCGCGTTGGCCGATTCA
TTAATGCAGCTGGCACGACAGGTTTCCCGACTGGAAAGCGGGCAGTGAGCGCAACGCAATTAATACGCGT
ACCGCTAGCCAGGAAGAGTTTGTAGAAACGCAAAAAGGCCATCCGTCAGGATGGCCTTCTGCTTAGTTTG
ATGCCTGGCAGTTTATGGCGGGCGTCCTGCCCGCCACCCTCCGGGCCGTTGCTTCACAACGTTCAAATCC
GCTCCCGGCGGATTTGTCCTACTCAGGAGAGCGTTCACCGACAAACAACAGATAAAACGAAAGGCCCAGT
CTTCCGACTGAGCCTTTCGTTTTATTTGATGCCT
Features (pLannotate 1.2.2; 12 found; start..end, strand, type, name):
     38..74      -  CDS            lacZα (fragment): LacZα fragment of β-galactosidase; lacZ fragment
     91..186     +  protein_bind   attL3: mutant version of attL; recombination site for the Gateway® LR reaction LR Clonase™
    192..2402    +  CDS            PRKCE: KPCE_HUMAN - Also known as PKCE. Experimental evidence at protein level: Swiss-Prot protein existence level 1. Calcium-independent, phospholipid- and diacylglycerol (DAG)- dependent serine/threonine-protein kinase that plays essential roles in the regulation of multiple cellular processes linked to cytoskeletal proteins, such as cell adhesion, motility, migration and cell cycle, functions in neuron growth and ion channel regulation, and is involved in immune response, cancer cell invasion and regulation of apoptosis. Mediates cell adhesion to the extracellular matrix via integrin- dependent si
   2407..2502    -  protein_bind   attL3: mutant version of attL; recombination site for the Gateway® LR reaction LR Clonase™
   2521..2539    -  promoter       T7 promoter: promoter for bacteriophage T7 RNA polymerase
   2729..2752    +  promoter       Pc promoter (fragment): intI1 (promoter lies within the coding sequence); class 1 integron promoter
   2928..2984    +  CDS            GmR (fragment): gentamycin acetyltransferase; aacC1; confers resistance to gentamycin
   2991..3782    +  CDS            SmR: aminoglycoside adenylyltransferase (Murphy, 1985); aadA; confers resistance to spectinomycin and streptomycin
   3875..4463    +  rep_origin     ori: high-copy-number ColE1/pMB1/pBR322/pUC origin of replication
   4646..4738    +  CDS            lacI (fragment): lac repressor; lacI; The lac repressor binds to the lac operator to inhibit transcription in E. coli. This inhibition can be relieved by adding lactose or isopropyl-β-D-thiogalactopyranoside (IPTG).
   4793..4820    -  terminator     rrnB T2 terminator: transcription terminator T2 from the E. coli rrnB gene
   4952..4995    +  terminator     rrnB T1 terminator: Escherichia coli rrnB; transcription terminator T1 from the E. coli rrnB gene
