[The description below was written by a language model from this plasmid's Addgene catalogue record and pLannotate feature annotations shown in this document.]
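Description:
pDONR223_PRKCE_WT is a Gateway entry clone built on the Invitrogen pDONR223 backbone and carrying the wild-type human PRKCE open reading frame, which encodes protein kinase C epsilon, a calcium-independent, phospholipid- and diacylglycerol-dependent serine/threonine kinase. It belongs to the Target Accelerator Plasmid Collection, a resource assembled for systematic functional testing of cancer-associated genes and alleles, where wild-type clones such as this one act as the reference for variant versions. The sequenced plasmid is about 5 kb. It is maintained in E. coli at high copy from a ColE1/pUC-type origin and selected with spectinomycin through the aadA (SmR) aminoglycoside adenylyltransferase gene. This gene lies downstream of a fragment of the class 1 integron Pc promoter.

The PRKCE coding sequence of roughly 2.2 kb lies between two attL recombination sites. The automated annotation labels both as an attL variant, one on each strand. These sites allow the insert to be moved by an LR Clonase reaction into any compatible Gateway destination vector. The record lists no promoter for the insert, so the plasmid is a shuttle and archive form rather than an expression construct. A T7 promoter sits just outside one attL site on the opposite strand, and rrnB T1 and T2 terminators in the backbone shield the cassette from read-through transcription. The short lacZα, lacI and gentamicin-resistance fragments are backbone remnants with no evident function. The ORF is in the "open" configuration, with no stop codon directly after it, so it can be fused in frame to C-terminal tags or reporters supplied by the destination vector. M13 forward and reverse primer sites flank the insert for sequence verification.
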