Addgene plasmid #82227: pDONR223_PRKCE_WT
Purpose: Gateway Donor vector containing PRKCE , part of the Target Accelerator Plasmid Collection.
Depositing lab: Jesse Boehm & William Hahn & David Root. Depositing organization: Broad Institute. Publication: Systematic Functional Interrogation of Rare Cancer Variants Identifies Oncogenic Alleles. Kim E, Ilic N, Shrestha Y, Zou L, Kamburov A, Zhu C, Yang X, Lubonja R, Tran N, Nguyen C, Lawrence MS, Piccioni F, Bagul M, Doench JG, Chouinard CR, Wu X, Hogstrom L, Natoli T, Tamayo P, Horn H, Corsello SM, Lage K, Root DE, Subramanian A, Golub TR, Getz G, Boehm JS, Hahn WC. Cancer Discov. 2016 Jul;6(7):714-26. doi: 10.1158/2159-8290.CD-16-0160. Epub 2016 May 4. PubMed 27147599.
Backbone
  Vector backbone: pDONR223
  Backbone manufacturer: Invitrogen
  Backbone size w/o insert (bp): 2790
  Vector type: Gateway Entry vector
Growth in bacteria
  Bacterial resistance: Spectinomycin, 50 μg/mL
  Growth temperature: 37°C
  Growth strain: DH5alpha
  Copy number: High Copy
Gene/Insert
  Gene/Insert name: PRKCE
  Species: H. sapiens (human)
  Mutation: WT
  GenBank ID: NM_005400.2
  Entrez Gene: PRKCE (a.k.a. PKCE, nPKC-epsilon)
  Promoter: None
  Cloning method: Gateway Cloning
  Sequencing primers: 5′ M13pUC-fwd; 3′ M13-Rev
Terms and licenses: Academic/Nonprofit Terms; Industry Terms: Not Available to Industry
Depositor comments: Open state: NO stop codon immediately follows insert. Supporting reference: Systematic morphological profiling of human gene and allele function via Cell Painting. Rohban MH, et al. Elife. 2017, Mar 18;6. pii: e24060. PubMed PMID 28315521
How to cite: pDONR223_PRKCE_WT was a gift from Jesse Boehm & William Hahn & David Root (Addgene plasmid # 82227 ; http://n2t.net/addgene:82227 ; RRID:Addgene_82227)
