>Addgene plasmid #82227 | pDONR223_PRKCE_WT | depositor partial sequence | sequence record 155598 | Insert sequence
ATGGTAGTGTTCAATGGCCTTCTTAAGATCAAAATCTGCGAGGCCGTGAGCTTGAAGCCCACAGCCTGGT
CGCTGCGCCATGCGGTGGGACCCCGGCCGCAGACTTTCCTTCTCGACCCCTACATTGCCCTCAATGTGGA
CGACTCGCGCATCGGCCAAACGGCCACCAAGCAGAAGACCAACAGCCCGGCCTGGCACGACGAGTTCGTC
ACCGATGTGTGCAACGGACGCAAGATCGAGCTGGCTGTCTTTCACGATGCCCCCATAGGCTACGACGACT
TCGTGGCCAACTGCACCATCCAGTTTGAGGAGCTGCTGCAGAACGGGAGCCGCCACTTCGAGGACTGGAT
TGATCTGGAGCCAGAAGGAAGAGTGTATGTGATCATCGATCTCTCAGGGTCGTCGGGTGAAGCCCCTAAA
GACAATGAAGAGCGTGTGTTCAGGGAACGCATGCGGCCGAGGAAGCGGCAGGGGGCCGTCAGGCGCAGGG
TCCATCAGGTCAACGGCCACAAGTTCATGGCCACCTATCTTCGGCAGCCCACCTACTGCTCCCATTGCAG
AGACTTCATCTGGGGTGTCATAGGAAAGCAGGGATACCAGTGTCAAGTCTGCACCTGCGTGGTCCACAAG
CGGTGCCACGAGCTCATAATCACAAAGTGTGCTGGGTTAAAGAAGCAGGAGACCCCCGACCAGGTGGGCT
CCCAGCGGTTCAGCGTCAACATGCCCCACAAGTTCGGTATCCACAACTACAAGGTCCCTACCTTCTGCGA
TCACTGTGGGTCCCTGCTCTGGGGACTCTTGCGGCAGGGTTTGCAGTGTAAAGTCTGCAAAATGAATGTT
CACCGTCGATGTGAGACCAACGTGGCTCCCAACTGTGGAGTGGATGCCAGAGGAATCGCCAAAGTACTGG
CCGACCTGGGCGTTACCCCAGACAAAATCACCAACAGCGGCCAGAGAAGGAAAAAGCTCATTGCTGGTGC
CGAGTCCCCGCAGCCTGCTTCTGGAAGCTCACCATCTGAGGAAGATCGATCCAAGTCAGCACCCACCTCC
CCTTGTGACCAGGAAATAAAAGAACTTGAGAACAACATTCGGAAAGCCTTGTCATTTGACAACCGAGGAG
AGGAGCACCGGGCAGCATCGTCTCCTGATGGCCAGCTGATGAGCCCCGGTGAGAATGGCGAAGTCCGGCA
AGGCCAGGCCAAGCGCCTGGGCCTGGATGAGTTCAACTTCATCAAGGTGTTGGGCAAAGGCAGCTTTGGC
AAGGTCATGTTGGCAGAACTCAAGGGCAAAGATGAAGTATATGCTGTGAAGGTCTTAAAGAAGGACGTCA
TCCTTCAGGATGATGACGTGGACTGCACAATGACAGAGAAGAGGATTTTGGCTCTGGCACGGAAACACCC
GTACCTTACCCAACTCTACTGCTGCTTCCAGACCAAGGACCGCCTCTTTTTCGTCATGGAATATGTAAAT
GGTGGAGACCTCATGTTTCAGATTCAGCGCTCCCGAAAATTCGACGAGCCTCGTTCACGGTTCTATGCTG
CAGAGGTCACATCGGCCCTCATGTTCCTCCACCAGCATGGAGTCATCTACAGGGATTTGAAACTGGACAA
CATCCTTCTGGATGCAGAAGGTCACTGCAAGCTGGCTGACTTCGGGATGTGCAAGGAAGGGATTCTGAAT
GGTGTGACGACCACCACGTTCTGTGGGACTCCTGACTACATAGCTCCTGAGATCCTGCAGGAGTTGGAGT
ATGGCCCCTCCGTGGACTGGTGGGCCCTGGGGGTGCTGATGTACGAGATGATGGCTGGACAGCCTCCCTT
TGAGGCCGACAATGAGGACGACCTATTTGAGTCCATCCTCCATGACGACGTGCTGTACCCAGTCTGGCTC
AGCAAGGAGGCTGTCAGCATCTTGAAAGCTTTCATGACGAAGAATCCCCACAAGCGCCTGGGCTGTGTGG
CATCGCAGAATGGCGAGGACGCCATCAAGCAGCACCCATTCTTCAAAGAGATTGACTGGGTGCTCCTGGA
GCAGAAGAAGATCAAGCCACCCTTCAAACCACGCATTAAAACCAAAAGAGACGTCAATAATTTTGACCAA
GACTTTACCCGGGAAGAGCCGGTACTCACCCTTGTGGACGAAGCAATTGTAAAGCAGATCAACCAGGAGG
AATTCAAAGGTTTCTCCTACTTTGGTGAAGACCTGATGCCC
